Addgene plasmid #218090: pAAV-synmiR-2-mRuby-Pro-EGFP-4×9
Purpose: Expresses EGFP in mammalian cells regulated by a synthetic microRNA-based dosage compensation circuit
Depositing lab: Michael Elowitz. Depositing organization: California Institute of Technology.
Backbone
  Vector backbone: pAAV
  Backbone size w/o insert (bp): 3041
  Total vector size (bp): 5864
  Vector type: Mammalian Expression, AAV, Synthetic Biology
Growth in bacteria
  Bacterial resistance: Ampicillin, 100 μg/mL
  Growth temperature: 37°C
  Growth strain: NEB Stable
  Copy number: High Copy
Gene/Insert
  Gene/Insert name: synPolyA-synmiR2-mRuby-EF1a-CMVe_MeP-EGFP-MRE2_4×9
  Species: H. sapiens (human)
  Cloning method: Restriction Enzyme; 5′ cloning site MluI (not destroyed); 3′ cloning site PspOMI (not destroyed)
  Sequencing primers: 5′ pBR322ori-F; 3′ SV40pA-R
Terms and licenses: Academic/Nonprofit Terms; Industry Terms: Not Available to Industry
How to cite: pAAV-synmiR-2-mRuby-Pro-EGFP-4×9 was a gift from Michael Elowitz (Addgene plasmid # 218090 ; http://n2t.net/addgene:218090 ; RRID:Addgene_218090)
