[The description below was written by a language model from this plasmid's Addgene catalogue record and pLannotate feature annotations shown in this document.]
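Description:
pAAV-synmiR-2-mRuby-Pro-EGFP-4×9 is a 5.9 kb AAV transfer plasmid for mammalian expression, built on a pAAV backbone. It carries a synthetic microRNA-based dosage compensation circuit that regulates EGFP. In bacteria it is maintained at high copy through a ColE1/pUC-type origin and selected with ampicillin via β-lactamase; an f1 phage origin is also present. The payload lies between AAV2 inverted terminal repeats, which allow the cassette to be packaged into recombinant AAV. One ITR is annotated in full, while the other is detected only as two short fragments, so its integrity cannot be judged from the feature table.

The insert contains two divergently oriented transcription units. On the reverse strand, an EF-1α core promoter drives mRuby3, followed by a region with miR-30a flanking sequence and a synthetic poly(A) signal. This fits the insert name, in which the synthetic microRNA synmiR-2 is embedded in a miR-30-type scaffold in the mRuby transcript, although the miRNA hairpin itself is not separately annotated. On the forward strand, a CMV enhancer fused to a fragment of the Mecp2 promoter drives EGFP, terminated by the SV40 poly(A) signal. The insert name indicates microRNA response elements for synmiR-2 ("MRE2_4×9") downstream of EGFP, presumably in the unannotated 3′ UTR stretch; the record does not define what "4×9" means.

Because the microRNA and its EGFP target sit on the same DNA, both rise together with copy number. This forms an incoherent feedforward arrangement intended to buffer EGFP output against variation in gene dosage, with mRuby3 reporting the dose delivered. The construct is suited to testing dosage-compensated expression by transfection or AAV delivery.
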