Features (pLannotate 1.2.2; 18 found; start..end, strand, type, name):
    775..1363    +  rep_origin     ori: high-copy-number ColE1/pMB1/pBR322/pUC origin of replication
   1436..1463    +  repeat_region  AAV2 ITR (fragment): inverted terminal repeat of adeno-associated virus serotype 2 inverted
   1492..1519    +  repeat_region  AAV2 ITR (fragment): inverted terminal repeat of adeno-associated virus serotype 2 inverted
   1569..1617    -  polyA_signal   poly(A) signal: synthetic polyadenylation signal
   1667..1793    -  ncRNA          3' miR-30a: sequence downstream of the 71-nt precursor of the human miR-30a microRNA (Zeng et al., 2002) miRNA
   1997..2707    -  CDS            mRuby3: mRuby3 is a basic (constitutively fluorescent) red fluorescent protein published in 2016, derived from Entacmaea quadricolor. It has low acid sensitivity.
   2729..2940    -  promoter       EF-1α core promoter: core promoter for human elongation factor EF-1α
   2985..3288    +  enhancer       CMV enhancer: human cytomegalovirus immediate early enhancer
   3289..3464    +  promoter       Mecp2 promoter (fragment): promoter for selective expression in neurons (Adachi et al., 2005; Gray et al., 2011)
   3532..4248    +  CDS            EGFP: EGFP is a basic (constitutively fluorescent) green fluorescent protein published in 1996, derived from Aequorea victoria. It is reported to be a rapidly-maturing weak dimer with moderate acid sensitivity.
   4404..4525    +  polyA_signal   SV40 poly(A) signal: SV40 polyadenylation signal
   4551..4691    +  repeat_region  AAV2 ITR: inverted terminal repeat of adeno-associated virus serotype 2 inverted
   4696..4747    -  misc_feature   bom (fragment): basis of mobility region from pBR322
   4766..5221    +  rep_origin     f1 ori (sequence partly withheld): f1 bacteriophage origin of replication; arrow indicates direction of (+) strand synthesis
   5222..5271    -  misc_feature   bom (fragment): basis of mobility region from pBR322
   5373..5408    -  CDS            rop (fragment): Rop protein, which maintains plasmids at low copy number; rop
   5503..5607    +  promoter       AmpR promoter: bla
   5608..604     +  CDS            AmpR (across the origin): β-lactamase; bla; confers resistance to ampicillin, carbenicillin, and related antibiotics
>Addgene plasmid #218090 | pAAV-synmiR-2-mRuby-Pro-EGFP-4×9 | addgene full sequence | sequence record 494326 | Addgene NGS Result
AGAGCAACTCGGTCGCCGCATACACTATTCTCAGAATGACTTGGTTGAGTACTCACCAGTCACAGAAAAG
CATCTTACGGATGGCATGACAGTAAGAGAATTATGCAGTGCTGCCATAACCATGAGTGATAACACTGCGG
CCAACTTACTTCTGACAACGATCGGAGGACCGAAGGAGCTAACCGCTTTTTTGCACAACATGGGGGATCA
TGTAACTCGCCTTGATCGTTGGGAACCGGAGCTGAATGAAGCCATACCAAACGACGAGCGTGACACCACG
ATGCCTGTAGCAATGGCAACAACGTTGCGCAAACTATTAACTGGCGAACTACTTACTCTAGCTTCCCGGC
AACAATTAATAGACTGGATGGAGGCGGATAAAGTTGCAGGACCACTTCTGCGCTCGGCCCTTCCGGCTGG
CTGGTTTATTGCTGATAAATCTGGAGCCGGTGAGCGTGGGTCTCGCGGTATCATTGCAGCACTGGGGCCA
GATGGTAAGCCCTCCCGTATCGTAGTTATCTACACGACGGGGAGTCAGGCAACTATGGATGAACGAAATA
GACAGATCGCTGAGATAGGTGCCTCACTGATTAAGCATTGGTAACTGTCAGACCAAGTTTACTCATATAT
ACTTTAGATTGATTTAAAACTTCATTTTTAATTTAAAAGGATCTAGGTGAAGATCCTTTTTGATAATCTC
ATGACCAAAATCCCTTAACGTGAGTTTTCGTTCCACTGAGCGTCAGACCCCGTAGAAAAGATCAAAGGAT
CTTCTTGAGATCCTTTTTTTCTGCGCGTAATCTGCTGCTTGCAAACAAAAAAACCACCGCTACCAGCGGT
GGTTTGTTTGCCGGATCAAGAGCTACCAACTCTTTTTCCGAAGGTAACTGGCTTCAGCAGAGCGCAGATA
CCAAATACTGTTCTTCTAGTGTAGCCGTAGTTAGGCCACCACTTCAAGAACTCTGTAGCACCGCCTACAT
ACCTCGCTCTGCTAATCCTGTTACCAGTGGCTGCTGCCAGTGGCGATAAGTCGTGTCTTACCGGGTTGGA
CTCAAGACGATAGTTACCGGATAAGGCGCAGCGGTCGGGCTGAACGGGGGGTTCGTGCACACAGCCCAGC
TTGGAGCGAACGACCTACACCGAACTGAGATACCTACAGCGTGAGCTATGAGAAAGCGCCACGCTTCCCG
AAGGGAGAAAGGCGGACAGGTATCCGGTAAGCGGCAGGGTCGGAACAGGAGAGCGCACGAGGGAGCTTCC
AGGGGGAAACGCCTGGTATCTTTATAGTCCTGTCGGGTTTCGCCACCTCTGACTTGAGCGTCGATTTTTG
TGATGCTCGTCAGGGGGGCGGAGCCTATGGAAAAACGCCAGCAACGCGGCCTTTTTACGGTTCCTGGCCT
TTTGCTGGCCTTTTGCTCACATGTCCTGCAGGCAGCTGCGCGCTCGCTCGCTCACTGAGGCCGCCCGGGC
GTCGGGCGACCTTTGGTCGCCCGGCCTCAGTGAGCGAGCGAGCGCGCAGAGAGGGAGTGGCCAACTCCAT
CACTAGGGGTTCCTGCGGCCGCACGCGTCACACAAAAAACCAACACACAGATCTAATGAAAATAAAGATC
TTTTATTATTTCTTCCACAAGCCTGCAGGAAAAAGAAAGAGGATGAATGGTCAGGAAAAGTGATTTAATT
TATACCATTTTAATTCAGCTTTGTAAAAATGTATCAAAGAGATAGCAAGGTATTCAGTTTTAGTAAACAA
GATAATTGCTCGAATTCTAGCCCCTTGAAGTCCGAGGCAGTAGGCATTGATCTACAAAGTGACATAAATA
CATCTGTGGCTTCACTATTTATGTCACTTTGTAGATCAGCGCTCACTGTCAACAGCAATATACCTTCTCG
AGCCTTCTGTTGGGTTAAGAAGTCGAAGTAATCCCAGCAAGTGTTTCCAAGATGTGCAGGCAACGATTCT
GTAAAGTACTGAAGCCTCATTCAAACTTACCTGCTACTTATATAGCTCGTCCATGCCACCACCAAGGTTG
CTGTATTTGGCAACTGCCACTTCTCTTTGCACTACGTAGGTTTCATTGTCACTCTCCTCGATCCTTTCCA
GGCGGTGATCAACGGCATGGACACCGGGCATCTTGATGTTCCCGACGGTCTTTTTTGACCTGTAAGTTGT
CACGAAGTTGCAGTGCAGATGGCCACCACCATCAACTTTCAGTGCGATGTCAGTGTATCCTCTCAGACCA
CCATCTGCTGGATACATCATCTCTGTATTAGGCTCCCAACCCTTGGTCTTCTTCTGCATCACGGGACCAT
TGGAGGGAAAGTTTACCCCTCTGACCTTGACGTTGTAGACGAGCTCGCCATCCTCAAGGCTGGTGTCCTG
CGTGACGGTGACGACTCCACCATCTTCGTATCTCGTAACTCTTTCCCAAGTAAAACCCTCAGGAAAGGAC
TGTTTAAAGAAATCAGGGATGTCGGCCGGGTACTTGATAAAGGTACGGCTGCCATACATGAACGACGTGG
CAAGAATGTCAAAGGCAAATGGCAGGGGTCCTCCCTCGATGACTTTGATCCTCATGGTTTGCACTCCCTC
GTACGGTCTGCCTTCTCCTTCACCTGTGCATTTGAATTGGTGGCCGTTGACCGAACCTTCCATGACCACC
TTCATACGCATATTTTCCTTGATCAGCTCTTCGCCCTTAGACACCATGGTGGCGTCGACTCACGACACCT
GTGTTCTGGCGGCAAACCCGTTGCGAAAAAGAACGTTCACGGCGACTACTGCACTTATATACGGTTCTCC
CCCACCCTCGGGAAAAAGGCGGAGCCAGTACACGACATCACTTTCCCAGTTTACCCCGCGCCACCTTCTC
TAGGCACCGGTTCAATTGCCGACCCCTCCCCCCAACTTCTCGGGGACTGTGGGCGATGTGCGCTCTGCCC
ACTGACGGGCACCGGAGCCCTATGACTTGCATAGCTGCGTATGGCGTTACATAACTTACGGTAAATGGCC
CGCCTGGCTGACCGCCCAACGACCCCCGCCCATTGACGTCAATAATGACGTATGTTCCCATAGTAACGCC
AATAGGGACTTTCCATTGACGTCAATGGGTGGAGTATTTACGGTAAACTGCCCACTTGGCAGTACATCAA
GTGTATCATATGCCAAGTACGCCCCCTATTGACGTCAATGACGGTAAATGGCCCGCCTGGCATTATGCCC
AGTACATGACCTTATGGGACTTTCCTACTTGGCAGTACATCTACGTATTAGTCATCGCTATTACCATGAA
TTGAGGGCGTCACCGCTAAGGCTCCGCCCCAGCCTGGGCTCCACAACCAATGAAGGGTAATCTCGACAAA
GAGCAAGGGGTGGGGCGCGGGCGCGCAGGTGCAGCAGCACACAGGCTGGTCGGGAGGGCGGGGCGCGACG
TCTGCCGTGCGGGGTCCCGGCATCGGTTGCGCGCGCGCTCCCTCCTCTCGGAGAGAGGGCTGTGGTAAAA
CCCGTCCGGAAACCACTTAAGCTTCGCCACCATGGTGAGCAAGGGCGAGGAGCTGTTCACCGGGGTGGTG
CCCATCCTGGTCGAGCTGGACGGCGACGTAAACGGCCACAAGTTCAGCGTGTCCGGCGAGGGCGAGGGCG
ATGCCACCTACGGCAAGCTGACCCTGAAGTTCATCTGCACCACCGGCAAGCTGCCCGTGCCCTGGCCCAC
CCTCGTGACCACCCTGACCTACGGCGTGCAGTGCTTCAGCCGCTACCCCGACCACATGAAGCAGCACGAC
TTCTTCAAGTCCGCCATGCCCGAAGGCTACGTCCAGGAGCGCACCATCTTCTTCAAGGACGACGGCAACT
ACAAGACCCGCGCCGAGGTGAAGTTCGAGGGCGACACCCTGGTGAACCGCATCGAGCTGAAGGGCATCGA
CTTCAAGGAGGACGGCAACATCCTGGGGCACAAGCTGGAGTACAACTACAACAGCCACAACGTCTATATC
ATGGCCGACAAGCAGAAGAACGGCATCAAGGTGAACTTCAAGATCCGCCACAACATCGAGGACGGCAGCG
TGCAGCTCGCCGACCACTACCAGCAGAACACCCCCATCGGCGACGGCCCCGTGCTGCTGCCCGACAACCA
CTACCTGAGCACCCAGTCCGCCCTGAGCAAAGACCCCAACGAGAAGCGCGATCACATGGTCCTGCTGGAG
TTCGTGACCGCCGCCGGGATCACTCTCGGCATGGACGAGCTGTACAAGTAGTTCTTTGACATGAAGTTTT
CTGACATAAATACAACAATTCATGAAGTTTTCTGACATAAATAATCACTTGCATGAAGTTTTCTGACATA
AATACAACTGGACATGAAGTTTTCTGACATAAATAACTAGTGAACGGGCCCATCGATGCTAGCAACTTGT
TTATTGCAGCTTATAATGGTTACAAATAAAGCAATAGCATCACAAATTTCACAAATAAAGCATTTTTTTC
ACTGCATTCTAGTTGTGGTTTGTCCAAACTCATCAATGTATCTTATCATGTCTGCGGACCGAGCGGCCGC
AGGAACCCCTAGTGATGGAGTTGGCCACTCCCTCTCTGCGCGCTCGCTCGCTCACTGAGGCCGGGCGACC
AAAGGTCGCCCGACGCCCGGGCTTTGCCCGGGCGGCCTCAGTGAGCGAGCGAGCGCGCAGCTGCCTGCAG
GGGCGCCTGATGCGGTATTTTCTCCTTACGCATCTGTGCGGTATTTCACACCGCATA
[95 nt withheld, positions 4748-4842]
T
[46 nt withheld, positions 4844-4889]
C
[141 nt withheld, positions 4891-5031]
CCTTTGACGTTGGAGTCCACGTTCTTT
[37 nt withheld, positions 5059-5095]
ACTCTATCTCGGGCTATTCTTTTGATTTATAAGGGATTTTGCCGATTTCGGTCTATTGGTTAAAAAATGA
GCTGATTTAACAAAAATTTAACGCGAATTTTAACAAAATATTAACGTTTACAATTTTATGGTGCACTCTC
AGTACAATCTGCTCTGATGCCGCATAGTTAAGCCAGCCCCGACACCCGCCAACACCCGCTGACGCGCCCT
GACGGGCTTGTCTGCTCCCGGCATCCGCTTACAGACAAGCTGTGACCGTCTCCGGGAGCTGCATGTGTCA
GAGGTTTTCACCGTCATCACCGAAACGCGCGAGACGAAAGGGCCTCGTGATACGCCTATTTTTATAGGTT
AATGTCATGATAATAATGGTTTCTTAGACGTCAGGTGGCACTTTTCGGGGAAATGTGCGCGGAACCCCTA
TTTGTTTATTTTTCTAAATACATTCAAATATGTATCCGCTCATGAGACAATAACCCTGATAAATGCTTCA
ATAATATTGAAAAAGGAAGAGTATGAGTATTCAACATTTCCGTGTCGCCCTTATTCCCTTTTTTGCGGCA
TTTTGCCTTCCTGTTTTTGCTCACCCAGAAACGCTGGTGAAAGTAAAAGATGCTGAAGATCAGTTGGGTG
CACGAGTGGGTTACATCGAACTGGATCTCAACAGCGGTAAGATCCTTGAGAGTTTTCGCCCCGAAGAACG
TTTTCCAATGATGAGCACTTTTAAAGTTCTGCTATGTGGCGCGGTATTATCCCTTATTGACGCCGGGCA
